Addgene plasmid #70917: pFOSGE_COF3G05
Purpose: Gateway entry clone
Depositing lab: Alexander Stark. Depositing organization: Research Institute of Molecular Pathology (IMP). Publication: Transcriptional regulators form diverse groups with context-dependent regulatory functions. Stampfel G, Kazmar T, Frank O, Wienerroither S, Reiter F, Stark A. Nature. 2015 Nov 9. doi: 10.1038/nature15545. PubMed 26550828.
Backbone
  Vector backbone: pDONR221
  Backbone manufacturer: Invitrogen
  Backbone size w/o insert (bp): 4762
  Vector type: Gateway entry vector
Growth in bacteria
  Bacterial resistance: Kanamycin, 50 μg/mL
  Growth temperature: 37°C
  Growth strain: DH5alpha
  Copy number: High Copy
Gene/Insert
  Gene/Insert name: RhoBTB (alt names: FBgn0036980; CG5701, FBtr0078185)
  Species: D. melanogaster (fly)
  Insert size (bp): 2235
  Entrez Gene: RhoBTB (a.k.a. CG5701, Dmel\CG5701, RhoGTPase, RhoX)
  Cloning method: Gateway Cloning
  Sequencing primers: 5′ M13-F20; 3′ M13R
Terms and licenses: Academic/Nonprofit Terms; Industry Terms: Not Available to Industry
How to cite: pFOSGE_COF3G05 was a gift from Alexander Stark (Addgene plasmid # 70917 ; http://n2t.net/addgene:70917 ; RRID:Addgene_70917)
