[The description below was written by a language model from this plasmid's Addgene catalogue record.]
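Description:
pFOSGE_COF3G05 is a Gateway entry clone built on the Invitrogen pDONR221 donor backbone and carrying the Drosophila melanogaster gene RhoBTB (also known as CG5701, RhoX or RhoGTPase; the record points to transcript FBtr0078185) as an insert of about 2.2 kb. It is a bacterial cloning plasmid rather than an expression vector: it is maintained at high copy in standard E. coli cloning strains under kanamycin selection. The insert was introduced by Gateway recombination. In pDONR221-derived entry clones, this normally means that a BP reaction has replaced the donor vector's counter-selectable cassette, leaving the insert flanked by attL recombination sites. The listed backbone size of roughly 4.8 kb refers to the unrecombined donor vector, so the final plasmid is not simply the sum of the two figures. M13 forward and reverse priming sites on either side of the insert are used for sequence verification.

Entry clones of this type have no promoter driving the insert in eukaryotic cells, and none is recorded here. The record also lists no tags, fusion partners or reporters, and does not say whether the coding sequence retains its stop codon. The clone serves as a shuttle source. An LR recombination reaction transfers RhoBTB in a defined orientation and reading frame into any compatible destination vector, which then supplies the promoter, tags or fusion domains. The associated publication concerns the context-dependent regulatory functions of transcriptional regulators, which suggests that this plasmid belongs to a larger collection of fly entry clones assembled for systematic functional testing. The record gives the purpose only as "Gateway entry clone".
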