>Addgene plasmid #70917 | pFOSGE_COF3G05 | depositor partial sequence | sequence record 126859 | insert
ATGCCCAAAATGGACAACGAGCAGCCGCATCAAGAGCTAGTGAAGTGCGTCCTGGTGGGGGACACGGCCG
TGGGCAAGACGCGACTGATCTGCGCGAGGGCCTGCAACAAACACGTCTCGCTATCTCAGCTCCTCTCTAC
GCACGTGCCGACCGTGTGGGCCATTGACCAGTATCGCATATATAAGGATGTACTCGAGCGATCATGGGAG
GTGGTCGATGGAGTGAATGTCTCACTTCGCCTATGGGACACATTTGGTGACCACGACAAGGATCGGCGCT
TCGCATACGGCAGATCCGATGTGGTGCTGCTGTGCTTTTCCATTGCCAGTCCGATTTCCCTGCGCAACTG
CAAGATGATGTGGTATCCGGAAATTCGCCGCTTTTGTCCGGATGTTCCCGTCATTCTAGTTGGCTGCAAG
AACGACCTGCGCTACATGTATCGCGACGAGAACTATCTCTCGTATTTCGGCGAGAAGGGAACCTTTGTTC
GAGCCGCGTTGAAGAGTGACCTGGTTATGCCGGATGAGGCGCGTGCCGTCGCCAAAGAGCTAGGAGTGGC
GTACTACGAGACCAGTGTTTTCACATACTTTGGGGTGAACGAGGTGTTTGAAAACGCCATCCGATCCGCG
TTGATTGCACGCCGACAGCAGCGCTTCTGGATGACAAACCTGAAGAAGGTGCAGAAGCCCCTGCTGCAGG
CGCCGTTCCGGCCACCGAAGCCACCACCACCGGAGGTCACCGTCATGGTCGGCAACTATCGGCAGGACAT
CTACAACATGTTCCTGTCGCAGGCCTACACCGACCTCGTCCTGGTCGGGGCGGGTGGCACCAAGTTCGCC
GTGCACAGGTTCATGCTAGCCGCCGCGTCCAGCATCTTCCAGCGCCTGCTTAGCACTGAGCTGACTGATA
TGGGCGGGCGGAGCAGCAGCGAATCTAGCATGGTCAGCTCAACATTCGGGGAGGCCACCATTGCGGACTT
TAACGATGACACGGAGGCCCTGATCCGCTACGAATCACGCACACAACGAATGTGGGAACACTTGAAGCGC
CGCTCCAGCTACCAGGCGTTGCCTCTCATGGAGTCTAAGCGGTCCAACGATTTGTACAGGGAGCTGCATC
ATCCGGTCCTGCAGAGCATTCGCCTGGTGCACGTGGAAAACCATCGGGGTGTAAATGGTCTGCAGACGAT
TGTCACCCTTAGCAAACTTATCTCTCCGCAAGCTCTGCACCAGTGCCTGAGATTTATTTATACCGGTACC
ATTGACAAGGATTGCGATAATATCGAGGAAATTCGAGAAGCTGCCGATCTATTAGAACTGCCGCAACTGA
CTCAGCTACTTTCCAGGCCTCAAACCGTTATGGAGAACTCCAGCGATGAGCCAAATCCGCACATTTGCCT
GCGCATCAAAGAAAGCATGGAACGGCATTGCATTGGTGACGGGTGCTTCAGTGATGTCACCTTTGAATTG
GACGATGGCTTAATGAAGGCACACCGCGCTGTGTTGGTTGGTCGTTGTGATGTCATGCGCGCAATGTTGT
TAGGCGACTTTCGCGAGGCTCATTCCAATGTGATCGTATTCCCTGGCGTTACCATTTACACATTCCACAA
GCTGCTGTGCTATTTGTACACAGACCAGATTCCGCCAATCTCGGCCGTCAAGTGCCTCAATCTGCTGGAG
CTGGCCAATAGACTCTGCCTGCCGCGGCTGCTCAACCTGGTTGAATGCCGCGTTATTGAAGATCTCACTC
TGATTTCTCAGAACGAAACCAATGAAACGGTGGATCACTGTCTAAAGCTGCTCGAGCCAGTGAAGCTGCA
CAACGCACATCAATTGGCCGAGTGGTGCATGTCATACCTGTGCGTCAATTACAACCTTATTTGTAAGTTT
TCACTCAAGGGCCTAAAGGCGCTACACCAGGATAATCAGGAGTACTTGCGCGAGCACCGATGGCCTCCAG
TCTGGTATCTGAAAGACTATGATTACTATCAGCGATGCCTGAACGAGCTGAACAAGGAGCTTAAGCTAAA
GACTTCGAGGCGGGAATCGCCTAGCGATGACGAGGGCTGTCTGTGCTTTACGGGCGTATTCTCTTGCTGG
CTGTTAGGTAAATCGAAGCGAAGCGCTGATGTGAGTGGAACCACGGATAACAGCAACGCAGATAATCAGA
TCTTCAACAGCGCCGGCAACTCGCTCAACCACATTGATCTGGAGGCGGACATGGACCTGAATCTC
