>Addgene plasmid #70917 | pFOSGE_COF3G05 | addgene partial sequence | sequence record 130434 | M13-Rev 5'-CAGGAAACAGCTATGACC-3'
TCAGCTGGATGGCAATAATGATTTTATTTTGACTGATAGTGACCTGTTCGTTGCAACAAATTGATAAGCA
ATGCTTTCTTATAATGCCAACTTTGTACAAGAAAGCTGGGTCGAGATTCAGGTCCATGTCCGCCTCCAGA
TCAATGTGGTTGAGCGAGTTGCCGGCGCTGTTGAAGATCTGATTATCTGCGTTGCTGTTATCCGTGGTTC
CACTCACATCAGCGCTTCGCTTCGATTTACCTAACAGCCAGCAAGAGAATACGCCCGTAAAGCACAGACA
GCCCTCGTCATCGCTAGGCGATTCCCGCCTCGAAGTCTTTAGCTTAAGCTCCTTGTTCAGCTCGTTCAGG
CATCGCTGATAGTAATCATAGTCTTTCAGATACCAGACTGGAGGCCATCGGTGCTCGCGCAAGTACTCCT
GATTATCCTGGTGTAGCGCCTTTAGGCCCTTGAGTGAAAACTTACAAATAAGGTTGTAATTGACGCACAG
GTATGACATGCACCACTCGGCCAATTGATGTGCGTTGTGCAGCTTCACTGGCTCGAGCAGCTTTAGACAG
TGATCCACCGTTTCATTGGTTTCGTTCTGAGAAATCAGAGTGAGATCTTCAATAACGCGGCATTCAACCA
GGTTGAGCAGCCGCGGCAGGCAGAGTCTATTGGCCAGCTCCAGCAGATTGAGGCACTTGACGGCCGAGAT
TGGCGGAATCTGGTCTGTGTACAAATAGCACAGCAGCTTGTGGAATGTGTAAATGGTAACGCCAGGGAAT
ACGATCACATTGGAATGAGCCTCGCGAAAGTCGCCTAACAACATTGCGCGCATGACATCACAACGACCAA
CCAACACAGCGCGGTGTGCCTTCATTAAGCCATCGTCCAATTCAAAGGTGACATCACTGAAGCACC
